Addgene plasmid #157943: hyA3A-BE4max
Purpose: Mammalian expression of hyA3A-BE4max
Depositing lab: Dali Li. Publication: Increasing the efficiency and targeting range of cytidine base editors through fusion of a single-stranded DNA-binding protein domain. Zhang X, Chen L, Zhu B, Wang L, Chen C, Hong M, Huang Y, Li H, Han H, Cai B, Yu W, Yin S, Yang L, Yang Z, Liu M, Zhang Y, Mao Z, Wu Y, Liu M, Li D. Nat Cell Biol. 2020 Jun;22(6):740-750. doi: 10.1038/s41556-020-0518-8. Epub 2020 May 11. PubMed 32393889.
Backbone
  Vector backbone: pCMV
  Vector type: Mammalian Expression, CRISPR
Growth in bacteria
  Bacterial resistance: Ampicillin, 100 μg/mL
  Growth temperature: 37°C
  Growth strain: DH5alpha
  Copy number: High Copy
Gene/Insert
  Gene/Insert name: hyA3A-BE4max
  Species: Synthetic
  Cloning method: Gibson Cloning
  Sequencing primers: 5′ CMV-Forward; 3′ BGH-Reverse
Terms and licenses: Academic/Nonprofit Terms; Industry Terms: Not Available to Industry
How to cite: hyA3A-BE4max was a gift from Dali Li (Addgene plasmid # 157943 ; http://n2t.net/addgene:157943 ; RRID:Addgene_157943)
