[The description below was written by a language model from this plasmid's Addgene catalogue record and pLannotate feature annotations shown in this document.]
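Description:
hyA3A-BE4max is a pCMV-based mammalian expression plasmid encoding a cytidine base editor for CRISPR-directed C-to-T editing. It is propagated in E. coli as a high-copy plasmid through a ColE1/pUC-type origin and selected with ampicillin via the β-lactamase gene and its native promoter. Short remnants of lac regulatory elements, an SV40 promoter fragment and a pBR322 bom fragment are backbone leftovers with no apparent role in the payload.

The main expression unit is driven by the CMV enhancer and immediate-early promoter and terminated by the bovine growth hormone polyadenylation signal. The synthetic open reading frame begins with human APOBEC3A, a cytidine deaminase acting on single-stranded DNA. This is followed by a fragment of human RAD51, which corresponds to the single-stranded DNA-binding domain that the associated publication describes fusing into base editors to increase efficiency and targeting range. Next comes Streptococcus pyogenes Cas9, whose N-terminal portion is annotated with the D10A mutation, consistent with the nickase used in BE4max-type editors. Downstream lies the PBS2 phage uracil glycosylase inhibitor (UGI), which blocks excision of the uracil editing intermediate. Only one UGI copy is annotated, although an unannotated gap precedes it. An EGFP coding sequence follows UGI before the polyadenylation signal and presumably marks transfected cells, but the table does not show how it is linked to the editor.

The annotation also detects a human U6 promoter and an S. pyogenes guide RNA scaffold upstream of the CMV cassette, which the catalogue entry does not mention. No specific spacer is recorded. The plasmid is used for transient expression of the editor in mammalian cells.
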