Features (pLannotate 1.2.2; 21 found; start..end, strand, type, name):
     71..115     -  misc_feature   bom (fragment): basis of mobility region from pBR322
    290..530     +  promoter       U6 promoter: RNA polymerase III promoter for human U6 snRNA
    557..632     +  misc_RNA       gRNA scaffold: guide RNA scaffold for the Streptococcus pyogenes CRISPR/Cas9 system
    652..1031    +  enhancer       CMV enhancer: human cytomegalovirus immediate early enhancer
   1032..1235    +  promoter       CMV promoter: human cytomegalovirus (CMV) immediate early promoter
   1338..1931    +  CDS            APOBEC3A: ABC3A_HUMAN - Experimental evidence at protein level: Swiss-Prot protein existence level 1. DNA deaminase (cytidine deaminase) with restriction activity against viruses, foreign DNA and mobility of retrotransposons. Exhibits antiviral activity against adeno-associated virus (AAV) and human T- cell leukemia virus type 1 (HTLV-1) and may inhibit the mobility of LTR and non-LTR retrotransposons. Selectively targets single-stranded DNA and can deaminate both methylcytosine and cytosine in foreign DNA. Can induce somatic hypermutation in the nuclear and mitochondrial DNA. May also play a role in th
   2028..2387    +  CDS            RAD51 (fragment): RAD51_HUMAN - Also known as RAD51A, RECA. Experimental evidence at protein level: Swiss-Prot protein existence level 1. Plays an important role in homologous strand exchange, a key step in DNA repair through homologous recombination (HR) (PubMed:28575658). Binds to single and double-stranded DNA and exhibits DNA-dependent ATPase activity. Catalyzes the recognition of homology and strand exchange between homologous DNA partners to form a joint molecule between a processed DNA break and the repair template. Binds to single-stranded DNA in an ATP-dependent manner to form nucleoprotein filaments w
   2466..4067    +  CDS            dCas9(N): N-terminal portion of catalytically inactive Streptococcus pyogenes dCas9 carrying the D10A mutation (Zetsche et al., 2015)
   4068..6562    +  CDS            Cas9(C) (fragment): C-terminal portion of Streptococcus pyogenes Cas9 (Zetsche et al., 2015)
   6876..7124    +  CDS            UGI: UNGI_BPPB2 - Experimental evidence at protein level: Swiss-Prot protein existence level 1. This protein binds specifically and reversibly to the host uracil-DNA glycosylase, preventing removal of uracil residues from PBS2 DNA by the host uracil-excision repair system. From Bacillus phage PBS2 (Bacteriophage PBS2).
   7254..7970    +  CDS            EGFP: EGFP is a basic (constitutively fluorescent) green fluorescent protein published in 1996, derived from Aequorea victoria. It is reported to be a rapidly-maturing weak dimer with moderate acid sensitivity.
   8032..8143    +  polyA_signal   bGH poly(A) signal: bovine growth hormone polyadenylation signal
   8260..8281    +  promoter       SV40 promoter (fragment): SV40 enhancer and early promoter
   8286..8302    +  misc_feature   MCS (fragment): pBluescript multiple cloning site
   8351..8367    -  protein_bind   lac operator: The lac repressor binds to the lac operator to inhibit transcription in E. coli. This inhibition can be relieved by adding lactose or isopropyl-β-D-thiogalactopyranoside (IPTG). lac repressor encoded by lacI
   8375..8405    -  promoter       lac promoter: promoter for the E. coli lac operon
   8420..8441    -  protein_bind   CAP binding site: CAP binding activates transcription in the presence of cAMP. E. coli catabolite activator protein
   8454..8546    -  CDS            lacI (fragment): lac repressor; lacI; The lac repressor binds to the lac operator to inhibit transcription in E. coli. This inhibition can be relieved by adding lactose or isopropyl-β-D-thiogalactopyranoside (IPTG).
   8729..9317    -  rep_origin     ori: high-copy-number ColE1/pMB1/pBR322/pUC origin of replication
   9488..10348   -  CDS            AmpR: β-lactamase; bla; confers resistance to ampicillin, carbenicillin, and related antibiotics
  10349..10453   -  promoter       AmpR promoter: bla
>Addgene plasmid #157943 | hyA3A-BE4max | addgene full sequence | sequence record 322302 | Addgene NGS Result
CACATTTCCCCGAAAAGTGCCACCTGACGTCGACGGATCGGGAGATCGATCTCCCGATCCCCTAGGGTCG
ACTCTCAGTACAATCTGCTCTGATGCCGCATAGTTAAGCCAGTATCTGCTCCCTGCTTGTGTGTTGGAGG
TCGCTGAGTAGTGCGCGAGCAAAATTTAAGCTACAACAAGGCAAGGCTTGACCGACAATTGCATGAAGAA
TCTGCTTAGGGTTAGGCGTTTTGCGCTGCTTCGCGATGTACGGGCCAGATATACGCGTGGATCCCTGCAG
TTAATTAAAGAGGGCCTATTTCCCATGATTCCTTCATATTTGCATATACGATACAAGGCTGTTAGAGAGA
TAATTAGAATTAATTTGACTGTAAACACAAAGATATTAGTACAAAATACGTGACGTAGAAAGTAATAATT
TCTTGGGTAGTTTGCAGTTTTAAAATTATGTTTTAAAATGGACTATCATATGCTTACCGTAACTTGAAAG
TATTTCGATTTCTTGGCTTTATATATCTTGTGGAAAGGACGAAACACCGGGTCTTCGAGAAGACCTGTTT
TAGAGCTAGAAATAGCAAGTTAAAATAAGGCTAGTCCGTTATCAACTTGAAAAAGTGGCACCGAGTCGGT
GCTTTTTTTATGCATGGTACCGACATTGATTATTGACTAGTTATTAATAGTAATCAATTACGGGGTCATT
AGTTCATAGCCCATATATGGAGTTCCGCGTTACATAACTTACGGTAAATGGCCCGCCTGGCTGACCGCCC
AACGACCCCCGCCCATTGACGTCAATAATGACGTATGTTCCCATAGTAACGCCAATAGGGACTTTCCATT
GACGTCAATGGGTGGAGTATTTACGGTAAACTGCCCACTTGGCAGTACATCAAGTGTATCATATGCCAAG
TACGCCCCCTATTGACGTCAATGACGGTAAATGGCCCGCCTGGCATTATGCCCAGTACATGACCTTATGG
GACTTTCCTACTTGGCAGTACATCTACGTATTAGTCATCGCTATTACCATGGTGATGCGGTTTTGGCAGT
ACATCAATGGGCGTGGATAGCGGTTTGACTCACGGGGATTTCCAAGTCTCCACCCCATTGACGTCAATGG
GAGTTTGTTTTGGCACCAAAATCAACGGGACTTTCCAAAATGTCGTAACAACTCCGCCCCATTGACGCAA
ATGGGCGGTAGGCGTGTACGGTGGGAGGTCTATATAAGCAGAGCTGGTTTAGTGAACCGTCAGATCCGCT
AGAGATCCGCGGCCGCCACCATGAAGAGGACCGCCGATGGCTCTGAGTTCGAGAGCCCCAAGAAGAAGCG
GAAGGTGGAGGCATCTCCAGCAAGCGGACCAAGGCACCTGATGGACCCCCACATCTTCACCTCTAACTTT
AACAATGGCATCGGCAGGCACAAGACATACCTGTGCTATGAGGTGGAGCGCCTGGACAACGGCACCAGCG
TGAAGATGGATCAGCACAGAGGCTTCCTGCACAACCAGGCCAAGAATCTGCTGTGCGGCTTCTACGGCCG
GCACGCAGAGCTGAGATTTCTGGACCTGGTGCCTAGCCTGCAGCTGGATCCAGCCCAGATCTATAGGGTG
ACCTGGTTCATCAGCTGGTCCCCATGCTTTTCCTGGGGATGTGCAGGAGAGGTGCGCGCCTTCCTGCAGG
AGAATACACACGTGCGGCTGAGAATCTTTGCCGCCCGGATCTACGACTATGATCCTCTGTACAAGGAGGC
CCTGCAGATGCTGAGAGACGCAGGAGCCCAGGTGTCCATCATGACCTATGATGAGTTCAAGCACTGCTGG
GACACATTTGTGGATCACCAGGGCTGTCCCTTTCAGCCTTGGGACGGACTGGATGAGCACTCCCAGGCCC
TGTCTGGCAGGCTGAGGGCCATCCTGCAGAACCAGGGCAATAGCGGAGGATCTAGCGGAGGATCAAGCGG
AAGCGAGACTCCTGGAACCAGCGAAAGCGCAACCCCAGAAAGCAGCGGAGGAAGTAGCGGAGGAAGCATG
GCAATGCAGATGCAGCTTGAAGCAAATGCAGATACTTCAGTGGAAGAAGAAAGCTTTGGCCCACAACCCA
TTTCACGGTTAGAGCAGTGTGGCATAAATGCCAACGATGTGAAGAAATTGGAAGAAGCTGGATTCCATAC
TGTGGAGGCTGTTGCCTATGCGCCAAAGAAGGAGCTAATAAATATTAAGGGAATTAGTGAAGCCAAAGCT
GATAAAATTCTGGCTGAGGCAGCTAAATTAGTTCCAATGGGTTTCACCACTGCAACTGAATTCCACCAAA
GGCGGTCAGAGATCATACAGATTACTACTGGCTCCAAAGAGCTTGACAAACTACTTCAATCTGGCGGATC
TAGCGGTGGATCTAGCGGCTCTGAGACCCCTGGAACATCCGAATCCGCCACTCCAGAGAGCAGCGGAGGC
TCTTCTGGAGGATCAGACAAGAAGTACAGCATCGGCCTGGCCATCGGCACCAACTCTGTGGGCTGGGCCG
TGATCACCGACGAGTACAAGGTGCCCAGCAAGAAATTCAAGGTGCTGGGCAACACCGACCGGCACAGCAT
CAAGAAGAACCTGATCGGAGCCCTGCTGTTCGACAGCGGCGAAACAGCCGAGGCCACCCGGCTGAAGAGA
ACCGCCAGAAGAAGATACACCAGACGGAAGAACCGGATCTGCTATCTGCAAGAGATCTTCAGCAACGAGA
TGGCCAAGGTGGACGACAGCTTCTTCCACAGACTGGAAGAGTCCTTCCTGGTGGAAGAGGATAAGAAGCA
CGAGCGGCACCCCATCTTCGGCAACATCGTGGACGAGGTGGCCTACCACGAGAAGTACCCCACCATCTAC
CACCTGAGAAAGAAACTGGTGGACAGCACCGACAAGGCCGACCTGCGGCTGATCTATCTGGCCCTGGCCC
ACATGATCAAGTTCCGGGGCCACTTCCTGATCGAGGGCGACCTGAACCCCGACAACAGCGACGTGGACAA
GCTGTTCATCCAGCTGGTGCAGACCTACAACCAGCTGTTCGAGGAAAACCCCATCAACGCCAGCGGCGTG
GACGCCAAGGCCATCCTGTCTGCCAGACTGAGCAAGAGCAGACGGCTGGAAAATCTGATCGCCCAGCTGC
CCGGCGAGAAGAAGAATGGCCTGTTCGGAAACCTGATTGCCCTGAGCCTGGGCCTGACCCCCAACTTCAA
GAGCAACTTCGACCTGGCCGAGGATGCCAAACTGCAGCTGAGCAAGGACACCTACGACGACGACCTGGAC
AACCTGCTGGCCCAGATCGGCGACCAGTACGCCGACCTGTTTCTGGCCGCCAAGAACCTGTCCGACGCCA
TCCTGCTGAGCGACATCCTGAGAGTGAACACCGAGATCACCAAGGCCCCCCTGAGCGCCTCTATGATCAA
GAGATACGACGAGCACCACCAGGACCTGACCCTGCTGAAAGCTCTCGTGCGGCAGCAGCTGCCTGAGAAG
TACAAAGAGATTTTCTTCGACCAGAGCAAGAACGGCTACGCCGGCTACATTGACGGCGGAGCCAGCCAGG
AAGAGTTCTACAAGTTCATCAAGCCCATCCTGGAAAAGATGGACGGCACCGAGGAACTGCTCGTGAAGCT
GAACAGAGAGGACCTGCTGCGGAAGCAGCGGACCTTCGACAACGGCAGCATCCCCCACCAGATCCACCTG
GGAGAGCTGCACGCCATTCTGCGGCGGCAGGAAGATTTTTACCCATTCCTGAAGGACAACCGGGAAAAGA
TCGAGAAGATCCTGACCTTCCGCATCCCCTACTACGTGGGCCCTCTGGCCAGGGGAAACAGCAGATTCGC
CTGGATGACCAGAAAGAGCGAGGAAACCATCACCCCCTGGAACTTCGAGGAAGTGGTGGACAAGGGCGCT
TCCGCCCAGAGCTTCATCGAGCGGATGACCAACTTCGATAAGAACCTGCCCAACGAGAAGGTGCTGCCCA
AGCACAGCCTGCTGTACGAGTACTTCACCGTGTATAACGAGCTGACCAAAGTGAAATACGTGACCGAGGG
AATGAGAAAGCCCGCCTTCCTGAGCGGCGAGCAGAAAAAGGCCATCGTGGACCTGCTGTTCAAGACCAAC
CGGAAAGTGACCGTGAAGCAGCTGAAAGAGGACTACTTCAAGAAAATCGAGTGCTTCGACTCCGTGGAAA
TCTCCGGCGTGGAAGATCGGTTCAACGCCTCCCTGGGCACATACCACGATCTGCTGAAAATTATCAAGGA
CAAGGACTTCCTGGACAATGAGGAAAACGAGGACATTCTGGAAGATATCGTGCTGACCCTGACACTGTTT
GAGGACAGAGAGATGATCGAGGAACGGCTGAAAACCTATGCCCACCTGTTCGACGACAAAGTGATGAAGC
AGCTGAAGCGGCGGAGATACACCGGCTGGGGCAGGCTGAGCCGGAAGCTGATCAACGGCATCCGGGACAA
GCAGTCCGGCAAGACAATCCTGGATTTCCTGAAGTCCGACGGCTTCGCCAACAGAAACTTCATGCAGCTG
ATCCACGACGACAGCCTGACCTTTAAAGAGGACATCCAGAAAGCCCAGGTGTCCGGCCAGGGCGATAGCC
TGCACGAGCACATTGCCAATCTGGCCGGCAGCCCCGCCATTAAGAAGGGCATCCTGCAGACAGTGAAGGT
GGTGGACGAGCTCGTGAAAGTGATGGGCCGGCACAAGCCCGAGAACATCGTGATCGAAATGGCCAGAGAG
AACCAGACCACCCAGAAGGGACAGAAGAACAGCCGCGAGAGAATGAAGCGGATCGAAGAGGGCATCAAAG
AGCTGGGCAGCCAGATCCTGAAAGAACACCCCGTGGAAAACACCCAGCTGCAGAACGAGAAGCTGTACCT
GTACTACCTGCAGAATGGGCGGGATATGTACGTGGACCAGGAACTGGACATCAACCGGCTGTCCGACTAC
GATGTGGACCATATCGTGCCTCAGAGCTTTCTGAAGGACGACTCCATCGACAACAAGGTGCTGACCAGAA
GCGACAAGAACCGGGGCAAGAGCGACAACGTGCCCTCCGAAGAGGTCGTGAAGAAGATGAAGAACTACTG
GCGGCAGCTGCTGAACGCCAAGCTGATTACCCAGAGAAAGTTCGACAATCTGACCAAGGCCGAGAGAGGC
GGCCTGAGCGAACTGGATAAGGCCGGCTTCATCAAGAGACAGCTGGTGGAAACCCGGCAGATCACAAAGC
ACGTGGCACAGATCCTGGACTCCCGGATGAACACTAAGTACGACGAGAATGACAAGCTGATCCGGGAAGT
GAAAGTGATCACCCTGAAGTCCAAGCTGGTGTCCGATTTCCGGAAGGATTTCCAGTTTTACAAAGTGCGC
GAGATCAACAACTACCACCACGCCCACGACGCCTACCTGAACGCCGTCGTGGGAACCGCCCTGATCAAAA
AGTACCCTAAGCTGGAAAGCGAGTTCGTGTACGGCGACTACAAGGTGTACGACGTGCGGAAGATGATCGC
CAAGAGCGAGCAGGAAATCGGCAAGGCTACCGCCAAGTACTTCTTCTACAGCAACATCATGAACTTTTTC
AAGACCGAGATTACCCTGGCCAACGGCGAGATCCGGAAGCGGCCTCTGATCGAGACAAACGGCGAAACCG
GGGAGATCGTGTGGGATAAGGGCCGGGATTTTGCCACCGTGCGGAAAGTGCTGAGCATGCCCCAAGTGAA
TATCGTGAAAAAGACCGAGGTGCAGACAGGCGGCTTCAGCAAAGAGTCTATCCTGCCCAAGAGGAACAGC
GATAAGCTGATCGCCAGAAAGAAGGACTGGGACCCTAAGAAGTACGGCGGCTTCGACAGCCCCACCGTGG
CCTATTCTGTGCTGGTGGTGGCCAAAGTGGAAAAGGGCAAGTCCAAGAAACTGAAGAGTGTGAAAGAGCT
GCTGGGGATCACCATCATGGAAAGAAGCAGCTTCGAGAAGAATCCCATCGACTTTCTGGAAGCCAAGGGC
TACAAAGAAGTGAAAAAGGACCTGATCATCAAGCTGCCTAAGTACTCCCTGTTCGAGCTGGAAAACGGCC
GGAAGAGAATGCTGGCCTCTGCCGGCGAACTGCAGAAGGGAAACGAACTGGCCCTGCCCTCCAAATATGT
GAACTTCCTGTACCTGGCCAGCCACTATGAGAAGCTGAAGGGCTCCCCCGAGGATAATGAGCAGAAACAG
CTGTTTGTGGAACAGCACAAGCACTACCTGGACGAGATCATCGAGCAGATCAGCGAGTTCTCCAAGAGAG
TGATCCTGGCCGACGCTAATCTGGACAAAGTGCTGTCCGCCTACAACAAGCACCGGGATAAGCCCATCAG
AGAGCAGGCCGAGAATATCATCCACCTGTTTACCCTGACCAATCTGGGAGCCCCTGCCGCCTTCAAGTAC
TTTGACACCACCATCGACCGGAAGAGGTACACCAGCACCAAAGAGGTGCTGGACGCCACCCTGATCCACC
AGAGCATCACCGGCCTGTACGAGACACGGATCGACCTGTCTCAGCTGGGAGGTGACAGCGGCGGGAGCGG
CGGGAGCGGGGGGAGCACTAATCTGAGCGACATCATTGAGAAGGAGACTGGGAAACAGCTGGTCATTCAG
GAGTCCATCCTGATGCTGCCTGAGGAGGTGGAGGAAGTGATCGGCAACAAGCCAGAGTCTGACATCCTGG
TGCACACCGCCTACGACGAGTCCACAGATGAGAATGTGATGCTGCTGACCTCTGACGCCCCCGAGTATAA
GCCTTGGGCCCTGGTCATCCAGGATTCTAACGGCGAGAATAAGATCAAGATGCTGAGCGGAGGATCCGGA
GGATCTGGAGGCAGCACCAACCTGTCTGACATCATCGAGAAGGAGACAGGCAAGCAGCTGGTCATCCAGG
AGAGCATCCTGATGCTGCCCGAAGAAGTCGAAGAAGTGATCGGAAACAAGCCTGAGAGCGATATCCTGGT
CCATACCGCCTACGACGAGAGTACCGACGAAAATGTGATGCTGCTGACATCCGACGCCCCAGAGTATAAG
CCCTGGGCTCTGGTCATCCAGGATTCCAACGGAGAGAACAAAATCAAAATGCTGTCTGGCGGCTCAAAAA
GAACCGCCGACGGCAGCGAATTCGAGCCCAAGAAGAAGAGGAAAGTCGGAAGCGGAGCTACTAACTTCAG
CCTGCTGAAGCAGGCTGGAGACGTGGAGGAGAACCCTGGACCTATGGTGAGCAAGGGCGAGGAGCTGTTC
ACCGGGGTGGTGCCCATCCTGGTCGAGCTGGACGGCGACGTAAACGGCCACAAGTTCAGCGTGTCCGGCG
AGGGCGAGGGCGATGCCACCTACGGCAAGCTGACCCTGAAGTTCATCTGCACCACCGGCAAGCTGCCCGT
GCCCTGGCCCACCCTCGTGACCACCCTGACCTATGGAGTGCAGTGCTTCAGCCGCTACCCCGACCACATG
AAGCAGCACGACTTCTTCAAGTCCGCCATGCCCGAAGGCTACGTCCAGGAGCGCACCATCTTCTTCAAGG
ACGACGGCAACTACAAGACCCGCGCCGAGGTGAAGTTCGAGGGCGACACCCTGGTGAACCGCATCGAGCT
GAAGGGCATCGACTTCAAGGAGGACGGCAACATCCTGGGGCACAAGCTGGAGTACAACTACAACAGCCAC
AACGTCTATATCATGGCCGACAAGCAGAAGAACGGCATCAAGGTGAACTTCAAGATCCGCCACAACATCG
AGGACGGCAGCGTGCAGCTCGCCGACCACTACCAGCAGAACACCCCCATCGGCGACGGCCCCGTGCTGCT
GCCCGACAACCACTACCTGAGCACCCAGTCCGCCCTGAGCAAAGACCCCAACGAGAAGCGCGATCACATG
GTCCTGCTGGAGTTCGTGACCGCCGCCGGGATCACTCTCGGCATGGACGAGCTGTACAAGTCTGGTGGTT
CTCCCAAGAAGAAAAGGAAAGTCTAAGTTTAAACCCGCTGATCAGCCTCGACTGTGCCTTCTAGTTGCCA
GCCATCTGTTGTTTGCCCCTCCCCCGTGCCTTCCTTGACCCTGGAAGGTGCCACTCCCACTGTCCTTTCC
TAATAAAATGAGGAAATTGCATCGCATTGTCTGAGTAGGTGTCATTCTATTCTGGGGGGTGGGGTGGGGC
AGGACAGCAAGGGGGAGGATTGGGAAGAGAATAGCAGGCATGCTGGGGATGCGGTGGGCTCTATGGCTTC
TGAGGCGGAAAGAACCAGCTGGGGCTCGATACCGTCGACCTCTAGCTAGAGCTTGGCGTAATCATGGTCA
TAGATGTTTCCTGTGTGAAATTGTTATCCGCTCACAATTCCACACAACATACGAGCCGGAAGCATAAAGT
GTAAAGCCTAGGGTGCCTAATGAGTGAGCTAACTCACATTAATTGCGTTGCGCTCACTGCCCGCTTTCCA
GTCGGGAAACCTGTCGTGCCAGCTGCATTAATGAATCGGCCAACGCGCGGGGAGAGGCGGTTTGCGTATT
GGGCGCTCTTCCGCTTCCTCGCTCACTGACTCGCTGCGCTCGGTCGTTCGGCTGCGGCGAGCGGTATCAG
CTCACTCAAAGGCGGTAATACGGTTATCCACAGAATCAGGGGATAACGCAGGAAAGAACATGTGAGCAAA
AGGCCAGCAAAAGGCCAGGAACCGTAAAAAGGCCGCGTTGCTGGCGTTTTTCCATAGGCTCCGCCCCCCT
GACGAGCATCACAAAAATCGACGCTCAAGTCAGAGGTGGCGAAACCCGACAGGACTATAAAGATACCAGG
CGTTTCCCCCTGGAAGCTCCCTCGTGCGCTCTCCTGTTCCGACCCTGCCGCTTACCGGATACCTGTCCGC
CTTTCTCCCTTCGGGAAGCGTGGCGCTTTCTCATAGCTCACGCTGTAGGTATCTCAGTTCGGTGTAGGTC
GTTCGCTCCAAGCTGGGCTGTGTGCACGAACCCCCCGTTCAGCCCGACCGCTGCGCCTTATCCGGTAACT
ATCGTCTTGAGTCCAACCCGGTAAGACACGACTTATCGCCACTGGCAGCAGCCACTGGTAACAGGATTAG
CAGAGCGAGGTATGTAGGCGGTGCTACAGAGTTCTTGAAGTGGTGGCCTAACTACGGCTACACTAGAAGA
ACAGTATTTGGTATCTGCGCTCTGCTGAAGCCAGTTACCTTCGGAAAAAGAGTTGGTAGCTCTTGATCCG
GCAAACAAACCACCGCTAGTAGCGGTGGTTTTTTTGTTTGCAAGCAGCAGATTACGCGCAGAAAAAAAGG
ATCTCAAGAAGATCCTTTGATCTTTTCTACGGGGTCTGACGCTCAGTGGAACGAAAACTCACGTTAAGGG
ATTTTGGTCATGAGATTATCAAAAAGGATCTTCACCTAGATCCTTTTAAATTAAAAATGAAGTTTTAAAT
CAATCTAAAGTATATATGAGTAAACTTGGTCTGACAGTTACCAATGCTTAATCAGTGAGGCACCTATCTC
AGCGATCTGTCTATTTCGTTCATCCATAGTTGCCTGACTCCCCGTCGTGTAGATAACTACGATACGGGAG
GGCTTACCATCTGGCCCCAGTGCTGCAATGATACCGCGAGACCCACGCTCACCGGCTCCAGATTTATCAG
CAATAAACCAGCCAGCCGGAAGGGCCGAGCGCAGAAGTGGTCCTGCAACTTTATCCGCCTCCATCCAGTC
TATTAATTGTTGCCGGGAAGCTAGAGTAAGTAGTTCGCCAGTTAATAGTTTGCGCAACGTTGTTGCCATT
GCTACAGGCATCGTGGTGTCACGCTCGTCGTTTGGTATGGCTTCATTCAGCTCCGGTTCCCAACGATCAA
GGCGAGTTACATGATCCCCCATGTTGTGCAAAAAAGCGGTTAGCTCCTTCGGTCCTCCGATCGTTGTCAG
AAGTAAGTTGGCCGCAGTGTTATCACTCATGGTTATGGCAGCACTGCATAATTCTCTTACTGTCATGCCA
TCCGTAAGATGCTTTTCTGTGACTGGTGAGTACTCAACCAAGTCATTCTGAGAATAGTGTATGCGGCGAC
CGAGTTGCTCTTGCCCGGCGTCAATACGGGATAATACCGCGCCACATAGCAGAACTTTAAAAGTGCTCAT
CATTGGAAAACGTTCTTCGGGGCGAAAACTCTCAAGGATCTTACCGCTGTTGAGATCCAGTTCGATGTAA
CCCACTCGTGCACCCAACTGATCTTCAGCATCTTTTACTTTCACCAGCGTTTCTGGGTGAGCAAAAACAG
GAAGGCAAAATGCCGCAAAAAAGGGAATAAGGGCGACACGGAAATGTTGAATACTCATACTCTTCCTTTT
TCAATATTATTGAAGCATTTATCAGGGTTATTGTCTCATGAGCGGATACATATTTGAATGTATTTAGAAA
AATAAACAAATAGGGGTTCCGCG
